>Addgene plasmid #176248 | pNOC_hfnCas12a_crRNA NR2 | addgene full sequence | sequence record 347016 | Addgene NGS Result
AAAATGAAGAGGGAGTGATGAAGAAGAAGAGAAGAATAAAAGAAGACAGAAAAGAAGATAAAAAAGTCAA
AAGACGACAAAGACGGAAAAAAAAGAAACGCGCAATTTTAACACCAGCAACGACGACGAAAAGGGCGTCA
GCTTTGCACCGGTTTCTTAGACGGATCGCTTGCCTGTAACTTACACGCGCCTCGTATCTTTTAATGATGG
AATAATTTGGGAATTTACTCTGTGTTTATTTATTTTTATGTTTTGTATTTGGATTTTAGAAAGTAAATAA
AGAAGGTAGAAGAGTTACGGAATGAAGAAAAAAAAATAAACAAAGGTTTAAAAAATTTCAACAAAAAGCG
TACTTTACATATATATTTATTAGACAAGAAAAGCAGATTAAATAGATATACATTCGATTAACGATAAGTA
AAATGTAAAATCACAGGATTTTCGTGTGTGGTCTTCTACACAGACAAGATGAAACAATTCGGCATTAATA
CCTGAGAGCAGGAAGTACAAGATAAAAGGTAGTATTTGTTGGCGATCCCCCTAGAGTCTTTTACATCTTC
GGAAAACAAAAACTATTTTTTCTTTAATTTCTTTTTTTACTTTCTATTTTTAATTTATATATTTATATTA
AAAAATTTAAATTATAATTATTTTTATAGCACGTGATGAAAAGGACCCAGGTGGCACTTTTCGGGGAAAT
GTGCGCGGAACCCCTATTTGTTTATTTTTCTAAATACATTCAAATATGTATCCGCTCATGAGACAATAAC
CCTGATAAATGCTTCAATAATATTGAAAAAGGAAGAGTATGAGTATTCAACATTTCCGTGTCGCCCTTAT
TCCCTTTTTTGCGGCATTTTGCCTTCCTGTTTTTGCTCACCCAGAAACGCTGGTGAAAGTAAAAGATGCT
GAAGATCAGTTGGGTGCACGAGTGGGTTACATCGAACTGGATCTCAACAGCGGTAAGATCCTTGAGAGTT
TTCGCCCCGAAGAACGTTTTCCAATGATGAGCACTTTTAAAGTTCTGCTATGTGGCGCGGTATTATCCCG
TATTGACGCCGGGCAAGAGCAACTCGGTCGCCGCATACACTATTCTCAGAATGACTTGGTTGAGTACTCA
CCAGTCACAGAAAAGCATCTTACGGATGGCATGACAGTAAGAGAATTATGCAGTGCTGCCATAACCATGA
GTGATAACACTGCGGCCAACTTACTTCTGACAACGATCGGAGGACCGAAGGAGCTAACCGCTTTTTTGCA
CAACATGGGGGATCATGTAACTCGCCTTGATCGTTGGGAACCGGAGCTGAATGAAGCCATACCAAACGAC
GAGCGTGACACCACGATGCCTGTAGCAATGGCAACAACGTTGCGCAAACTATTAACTGGCGAACTACTTA
CTCTAGCTTCCCGGCAACAATTAATAGACTGGATGGAGGCGGATAAAGTTGCAGGACCACTTCTGCGCTC
GGCCCTTCCGGCTGGCTGGTTTATTGCTGATAAATCTGGAGCCGGTGAGCGTGGGTCTCGCGGTATCATT
GCAGCACTGGGGCCAGATGGTAAGCCCTCCCGTATCGTAGTTATCTACACGACGGGGAGTCAGGCAACTA
TGGATGAACGAAATAGACAGATCGCTGAGATAGGTGCCTCACTGATTAAGCATTGGTAACTGTCAGACCA
AGTTTACTCATATATACTTTAGATTGATTTAAAACTTCATTTTTAATTTAAAAGGATCTAGGTGAAGATC
CTTTTTGATAATCTCATGACCAAAATCCCTTAACGTGAGTTTTCGTTCCACTGAGCGTCAGACCCCGTAG
AAAAGATCAAAGGATCTTCTTGAGATCCTTTTTTTCTGCGCGTAATCTGCTGCTTGCAAACAAAAAAACC
ACCGCTACCAGCGGTGGTTTGTTTGCCGGATCAAGAGCTACCAACTCTTTTTCCGAAGGTAACTGGCTTC
AGCAGAGCGCAGATACCAAATACTGTTCTTCTAGTGTAGCCGTAGTTAGGCCACCACTTCAAGAACTCTG
TAGCACCGCCTACATACCTCGCTCTGCTAATCCTGTTACCAGTGGCTGCTGCCAGTGGCGATAAGTCGTG
TCTTACCGGGTTGGACTCAAGACGATAGTTACCGGATAAGGCGCAGCGGTCGGGCTGAACGGGGGGTTCG
TGCACACAGCCCAGCTTGGAGCGAACGACCTACACCGAACTGAGATACCTACAGCGTGAGCTATGAGAAA
GCGCCACGCTTCCCGAAGGGAGAAAGGCGGACAGGTATCCGGTAAGCGGCAGGGTCGGAACAGGAGAGCG
CACGAGGGAGCTTCCAGGGGGAAACGCCTGGTATCTTTATAGTCCTGTCGGGTTTCGCCACCTCTGACTT
GAGCGTCGATTTTTGTGATGCTCGTCAGGGGGGCGGAGCCTATGGAAAAACGCCAGCAACGCGGCCTTTT
TACGGTTCCTGGCCTTTTGCTGGCCTTTTGCTCACATGTTTAAACGGGGTCGTTTATTTCTCTGCCAGCC
TTGGACCTCGTGGTTGGGCGTTTCCTCCTCCTTGGTGCACTGAACCTGTCCGCATCCTGCGTCGGTTTGG
CGGTCTTTTGTCCTTTCCTCTATAGCCCGCCCGTCTAGAGGGCACACGCGATGATCTTTATATCTCTTCA
TGTGTCTTTGTTTTAACTAGGATACTGCCGGGTGAATGCCCATCAGACAAGAGGCCAAACTCTATCTACA
CCCTTTTGACTTCTGTTGTGGTCGTAGTGTGTGCTTGCATGCCCTGAAAGTCCAGGCATCCCACTTGTGC
TCTAACCCCATTCAAAACAGCAGAAGTGCTTAATTAAGATATAGATTCATGATCTCCTGTCCCCTCCTTC
TTACCTTTTCACAAACCTCACACAGAAGTCTCCACTCTTCGCCTCTAAAACCTCTTTTTAAATTATGGTA
AGTTCGTGCGGCAGTGGGTTTTCGGATCTATATTTGTCAAGATCCAGTTCAAGGTCAGGGATGTAGATTA
AGTACAGAAGGAGAAGCACAAGCGCGCCAGTTCGCCCCTCACGGCCTGGAGCAGGGCATTTAATCCCTCT
ATCTTACCAGAACCATACTATACAACCAATCCTGTTGGCATCGCTCTGTCTATTTGTCGTGCGTGCATGT
GTCCATGGTGTGGTGGGGGGCAGGGGTTTTCGGGGTTGCGGTTGAAGGCACCTTATCAGAAAGATGCCCT
CAGAGATAGAGGTAGCCCCCTCCCCCCGATCTTCGACCAGTCCTGTCAGGCGAACACTTTCACCCGTCGT
TCACCTCGTTACACACAAGGAGTAGACCTCTGAAGTTCTAATTGTCATAAATGCCCCTCCCCCCTCCCTC
CTTCCCTTCATCCTCCCCTCCGAGCAGATGGCCAAGTTGACCAGTGCCGTTCCGGTGCTCACCGCGCGCG
ACGTCGCCGGAGCGGTCGAGTTCTGGACCGACCGGCTCGGGTTCTCCCGGGACTTCGTGGAGGACGACTT
CGCCGGTGTGGTCCGGGACGACGTGACCCTGTTCATCAGCGCGGTCCAGGACCAGGTGGTGCCGGACAAC
ACCCTGGCCTGGGTGTGGGTGCGCGGCCTGGACGAGCTGTACGCCGAGTGGTCGGAGGTCGTGTCCACGA
ACTTCCGGGACGCCTCCGGGCCGGCCATGACCGAGATCGGCGAGCAGCCGTGGGGGCGGGAGTTCGCCCT
GCGCGACCCGGCCGGCAACTGCGTGCACTTCGTGGCCGAGGAGCAGGACTGATGGCCAGGGATCAGGAGG
AGGGAGTGAAGAGGAGAAGGGATCTGGTTTCAGAGATCCCCACTTCTGCCGTCGTCTTTCGGCCTTCCTT
CCTTTTAGGTGTCATGCCTTAGGTCCTTCAAGTCCTCACCTGTCGTCGTCATGTGTGTGTGTGCCCGTCA
TACAAGTCACTCGATCCAATTCACGCATCGGTTCAATCAAAATAAGACTAGACCCCGAGGGAAGAAGGGC
AGAAGGAAATCGAAGGGGTGGGATGTGTGTGAGAGAGGGAAGGAGAAATGAAAGAAGTGAACAATGTCAT
GGTAGCCAGTAAGGAGAGAGTAGAAGCGAAGAAAGCAAAAGCACTGTTGTGAAGAAACGAAATGGAAGAT
GGTCATCGCTCCTGGCTCTACTTGTGGTTTTTCTATCTTTAATTTCAGGCGTCCTGGTCTCGTTACATCA
GCTCCCTTATCTCATTGGTTTATCCCCTACTCTACTGCTGCTTCTTCCTTCCATCCGTGACTGTATAACA
ACGAATTGTAGTACCGCAGATAGACAATAGAAAAATGCCAAAAAAGGCATCATTGATTTGCTCCTCCCCA
TTAAGTCACTGTACGCCACCATCGCCACTACCCTCCCTTAGCAAATAGTCTTTATTTAGAACACAGAAGA
AGAGTACGTTGTGTGCATGCGTGTTGTTCGTACAACTTCCGTGTCAGGACGAGAGACCATTTCAACAGTG
AGTAATTCCGCCTGCGTTTATTTTTTCCTCTTTTTCCTTTTCTTGTTTTCTTCCTTTGTACGTGTATTTC
CCTCTCTTCCACGTCTTCTTTATCGTCATCTTGTCTGCCATCCTTACTCTATCTTCTACCCTCACTCACT
TCCACACTCTCAAGTCCACCCTCGCGGCCGCCATGGCCTCTAGTGGATCAGCTTGCATGCCTGCAGGAGA
CGATATCACCTCTTCTGTTTCCACGATAAAAATAGACTGCTCATTTCTTCGTCGTCTTCATCGTCTGCTT
TTTCTGCTTCGCCTCTGTCTGGGGTCTGAAACCACTACACACACACACAACACTCGTACTCCCACTTTCA
CAAAAGCGTAAGCTCACCGGCTTTTCTTACACGTACATTTTAGTGGATCCCATCACGCCACTACCACGCC
CGCGGGGGATGGAACGGAGGGGAGAGAGAGAAGGGGGAAGCATGGATGAATGAGACATTGAGGGAAAGGA
GGGGAGGGAGCAGTCCATCAGGGCGCTACCTCTCTTGTCCCCCAAACCCTGTTGAGCCGTTCAACATGTT
TCATGTTTCCTCCCTCCCCCCTTCCCTCCCTGGCCTTTCCGCGGAGCCATTCAAGTGACGTCTGGACCGC
ACCGTAACAAAATCGTTTCTATGGGGGGTTTGTTTGACAACCACGTCTTCAGCGTTTTTAAAAAAAAAAG
CGGGCAAGCCCTCTCACCCTCACTCATGCCCATCCTCCTCCTCTCCTGCGGAACATTCTTACAAAAGGCG
TAACTCGACGACAACTCAAAGAACGACAAACATCAATCCCAAAAAAAAAATCTCTACTCGTCTCTCTTGG
ATCTTTCCAATTGTCAGACCTTCCTCTTCTTTTTCGGGCTAGCCACCATGGACGCGTAGTCGGGCACGTC
GTAGGGGTAGTTATTTCTATTCTGGACAAACTCGAAGTATTCCTCGTTCTTAATGACCAGGTTCAGCTTC
TTCCCCTCCTGATTGTTCTTGATCCGGCCCAGCAGCATCAGTCCCTTCAGCCCGATGTGGTAGGCCCCGT
TGGCGTCTGCATCCTGAGGCATATTTTTGGGTGCCTGTCTGCTGTCGAAGAAGTTTCCGTTGACATCAGC
CACGGGGCTAATCAGATAGTCCAGTTCTGTCCCGGTCTTTGAGTTCCGCATCTGCAGGATTGTATTCAGC
ACTGAGGTCAGCTTGGCGAAAAATTTCTTATCACTCTCGCCACAGATGGCTGCCTTGATGCATTCGCCAT
GTCCATACTCGATAGAGTAGTCTTTCAGCAGCTTTTCCAGCTCCTTGGTTGGGTACACCTCCCTAGTGTC
CCAATTGTGGTTTTTATCGGAATTTCGAAAGTTGATCAGGCGAGATCCGAAGGAGGCAATGGTCCATTTC
CCCTTAGCGGCCTTGTCGCCGAAGTTCTTGTAATCGAAGGAAAACTCGAAGTACCCCTTGTCCAGATTAT
AACAGATCTTATCGAACTTGCTGAAAAATTCCTGGGACTTGCTCACTGACTCATATTTAGGGTACAGCTG
GTTGACAAAGCCGGTCACGGGGCAGATCTTGGAAGTGAATCCGGCTGGCACATAGTAGATGATGCCTGTC
TGTTTTCCCATTTTCTTGAAAGTTTCAAAGGGAGCTGTCAGCTGGTAGGCTCTCAGGACGCCTCCGGTCT
TGTCGAACTCGTTATCTTTAAACACCAGGTAATTCAGCTTTTCGATCAGCATTTTCTCCAGCTTCTGATA
GACCTGTTTTTCCACCTTAAAGCGCCCCCTCTTAAAGCCGAAGTTCAGATCCTCGAACACCACAATGGCA
TTGTATTCGATGACCAGCTTTGCAATCTCATGGACCACCTGGCTCAGATAGCCTTCCTTCATCTCCTTAA
TGTTGTTGATTTTCTTCCAGTCCTTCCTAGCTGAGTCTCTATCCTTCTCGATTGCAGCCAGTTTATCGTG
GTAGTTGGTTTTCATCCGGTCATTGCCAATGATGTTGAATGTATCCTGCTTAATGATATTCCCTTTGCCA
TCCACCAGGGTATAGTAGGCCAGATGCCGCTCTCCTCGGTCAATGCTCAGGATGTGCACATCGTTTGCTT
TTTCCTTCAGCAGCAGATTGATCTCGTCGTTGAACTTGTTAGCGCCGCTTGACTTGAAGTTAATGGTGAT
TGGACAATGGAAAAAGAACTTATCTTCGGTGAACCGCTTGTCCTTAATCAGATCGTATTCGAACACGCTC
TCTTTCTTAGGATTGTCCTTGTTCTTGTTAGCGATGGCCTCCTTAGCTGGGTGAGTGATTTTCTTAGGAA
TAGACTGCTTCCGGTAAAACAGTTCGGCCTCTCCGTTCAGTTTATAGACCACGTCCTGCAGATTCCTCTC
ATCGAACAGGGCCTTCCAGTACAGTGTATGCAGGTTTGGTCTGCCCTTGCTGTATGCTGAAAAATCTTTG
TTATAGATCTGGAACAGGTACAGCTTTCCCTGATTGACCACGCTGTCGATGTAACTTTCAGAAATGTTCT
CAAAAGTCAGCTTATACCCCTGATTTTCCACCTCGCGGTAGAACTCGTCGATAGAGTTATATCTCTGTGT
GTCGGAAAACCGGAAGCCAAAATCCTTCCATTCAGGGTGTTTGGAGATGCTCTGCTTGTAGAAGTCAATA
AACTTCCTGCAATCCTCGATGTTGAACTCAAATTTCTCATATCCCTTCTGGGGGCTCCCGTTCTTAGTAT
GTGTTGAGTGATTTCTAATCCGCAGGATGTCCTCGGATGGGTTGTAGAATTTGATACTCTTGGCGCTGAA
GAACACCTTAGGCAGCATCTTATTTGCGCCGGGCAGCAGCTTATACACGATTTTCTTGTATCCTTCCCCT
TTGTTCTCCTTAATGGCTTTGTCATCGAAGATCTTATTGTTTTTCTTATTCATCACTCCCAGATAGTACT
TGTCATCCTTGATGAACAGGATAGCTGTGTTGTCAGGCTCCTTGTTCTTATCCCACCCGTTGGCCAGGGT
ACTATTTTCGAAGTTCAGTTTAAACTTCTCGTCAGAGTAAGGCTTCTGTGTGATGTAGTTCCTAATCTTG
TTATACAGGGGGACAATGTTTGCCAGCTCGAAGTAACATTCCTCGAACACCAGGTAGAAGTGTTCGTCTT
TATCCAGGATATTAGCCTTATCCTCTGACTGACTAATATGGAAGATTTTCAGCTTGTGCAGCAGATTGTT
GGTCTGGTCCAGCAGATCCTTGATGGCTTTCACGTCATCTTCTGCTGAAGCCTGCAGCAGGTCTTTCTTG
CCCTGGTTCTGGTACTTAATACTGATCTGAGCCAGATTGTCTTTGTTCTGGGCGATCTCATCAAAAATCA
TGGGGATGGCTGCGAAGTTGGCCAGGATTTCCTCAAAGCGGCACTGTTTGTCAATATCCCTGTGCTTGTT
GAACTCCTCCAGTGCCAGCTTAATTGTTTCCAGACTCAGATATTTTGCCTTCTCGGTTTTCTTAGCGATC
AGTTCCTGCTCTTTCTTAGAGGGATTATCCAGGTTCTTTGGAGCGATCTGCTGTGTAATGTACTCCAGGA
CGGCGGTCCCAATCACGGAATAGTCATCAAACACCTGCTGTGACAGGTCTGTCAGACTCTTATCGTTTTT
GAAGTAGATCTTACTCAGGTCCAGCTTCTGGGCTTTCAGGTCATCGAACAGCAGACTCAGAGTTTCCTTA
ATAGATTTTTCCTCCACTGTCTTGAAAGCGGCGATCTGCTCATAAAAGCTCTGCATGGTAGTGACCACGT
CTGAGTCATCTTCCAGTTTATCAATGACAAAAGACTTGGACTCGGTATCACTCAGGATCTGTTTGAACAG
CACAGACATCTTGTATTTCTTCAGAGTTTTGTCGTTGATCTGCTGGCTATACAGATTGATGTATTCGTTA
ATTCCCTTGCGCTTGGTATTCTCCCCGTTCACAAACTTCCCGCCAATGATGGTATTGAATTTAGTAATGC
CGGACTGGTTCAGGTAATTGTTGAAATTGGCGATTTCAAACACCTCGTCCAGGGAAAAGACCCTCTGGTT
CACCTCGCTAGTCTTATAGTCGATATCGAATGTCAGTTCCTCAGCCAGATCTTTCTTGATCTGTTCGTAA
TTAATTGCCTCGGGAGCTTTGTCCTTCAGAGATTCATATTTGGCCTTGTTCTCCAGGAACTTTGGCAGAT
TGTCATCGACGATTCGGTAGATGATGGAGGTAGGAATGTCGTTGCTGGAGTACACGTTCTTGCGGTTCTC
GTGGAAGCCTTTAAAGTATGTGGTCCATCCCTTGAAGCTCTTGATGATTTCCAGTGCCTCGTCAATATCA
GTGATATCGGAGTTAGCCTTGAACAGTTCAATCCCATTGTCCTTAGACTGTTTCAGCCACAGGATCAGGT
CGGACTCCTGGCCTTTCTTAGCATCGATCAGATTCTGGTTGAACAGATTTTTAAACTTTTCGGAGTCCTT
GATGTACTCGCTAATCTGTTTCTTGATGGTGTCCTTGGCGGACTTGAAGTCCTTCTGCAGGTTGTCATCG
TCGCTCTTCTTCAGCTTGAAGTACACGTCTGAGTAATTCTGCAGCAGATCCTCACTGATGCACACGGAGC
TCAGAATTTCCTCGATAAAGAACTGGTGGTATTTATCAATGATCTGCTTGGCTTTCTTATAGTCTTTTGC
CCGCTTCTCATCGTCCAGAATCAGGCCTCGGGCCTTGATGTTCTCCAGTGTCTTGCCCTGTGGGATCAGC
TCGAACCGCAGTGTCTTACTCAGTGAATACTTGTTGACGAACTCCTGGTAGATGCTCACCTTCCGCTTTT
TCTTGGGCATGCTCGAGGGTTGCGTGTGTATCTGTGTGCAGTGGATATTGTTACCGAGTTTGGTGAGCGT
GAGTCCGTTAGTGCCCTGGTGGTGGTGGATTAGGAGAGTGGGTGACTCGGTGTCCATGGCTTTCTTCGCT
CATTATAGGAGGGGAAAGGAATGAGGGAGGGTGGGGAGACCGCGTCTGTTGTTGACCACCGATTTACTTC
TTGCCTCCCTTCCCCTCCCTCCCCTCAATCCGTACGACACAAATAGTAGCCGAGTGTCTGCTGCAGAGCG
CATGATTAGTGTGGTAGACAACGAGGGAGGGAAGGATGTACAGGGCATGGCACGGAGAAGCGATGGTGGC
CAGGAAGAGGAGAGGTCGCGAGAACAGGATGTGTTGCGAATGGATAAAAACAGAAAGCGATGGCTCTGGG
CTTCGAAAGCAGGGGACATTAGGACGTGTAGACCATCTCGACGGATCCCTCTGTATCTCTGTTGTGCGTG
AATGTTTTCTGTGCACGTGTAGTGTGTGAGAGTAGAACCCGGGAACTCGAACAGAGAAAAGCATGGGTGG
CTGTGGTGTGGAGGCTTCGTTCCCACCACATGCCCTTCTCCTTCGCCTCGCCTCTCCCTGCCTTCTTCCA
CGCACCCTTGCGCCCCTCGTTCTCAATACCTGGCTCACTTCCACCATTCAAACAACCATCACGATACAGG
CATTTATCTATCGTTGAAGACTTCTTCCTCCGGTAGATCTTAGCCAAGGTAAGAAGAGGGGCATGCAGCA
AGGAGAAAGAAATGATGCATGATGAGGAATAGAAGGGGAGGAGGGAGGGATATGATGGGAAGCGAAAGCG
CATATTCTGGTGGTCTGCTGCCTGATGGGGACGCGTCTAGCTGTGACACTGAGGACGGTGGCTGCTGGTG
GCTGCGGGCGCTGCCTTGGTGATCAATGGGAGTAAAGGGAGGGAAGGAGGTAGCGTGAACGGATGACGCG
GAGAAGTTTAGGGGTCTCTTTACGTATCGCCCCTGCCGCCCGCCTCTCTGCGATAAATGTGCCTGTTACC
CTGCAGCCTCTATTCTTCACTGTGTTCCTGTTTTCCAACAGCCTCTATTCTTCCCTGTCTTTTGTTGCAG
TGGCGTCATCCTCTCTTTGCCCCAGTCGTCGTTCTCTCGACTCACTCACTCCCCCCCTCCTTCCCTCCCT
CCATCCACAGAATCGATGAAGAGCAGGCCTTGGCTCTTCTTAGACCTGATGAGTCCGTGAGGACGAAACG
AGTAAGCTCGTCGTCTAAGAACTTTAAATAATTTCTACTGTTGTAGATTGGCACGAGTATCCCCCTCCTC
AAGGGCCGGCATGGTCCCAGCCTCCTCGCTGGCGCCGGCTGGGCAACATGCTTCGGCATGGCGAATGGGA
CTCCTGGGTACCATGGGAAAGAAAGGATGAGAAAGGAGAAAGGACATCTAGATAACCGGCATATCACGGT
GGTGTATTAGTGTAGAATAGTGAAGAGAAGACTTGGGAAAATGTGTAGGAAAGGTTGTTTCTGTGTATGT
GGGTTGGGATGGGTGGCTGTTTGAGAAGGAACAGCGGGCAGGGCGATGTAGTGCTGAACGGGCACGGAAC
CACTGAGACTGAAGGAAGTAGGGAGAGAGAGGGGCAGGGGACGTGCACTTTAATCTTTGCCTCGGTAGAG
TATACCCATGCAAGAGTATGTGGCCACCTGTGGTGGCTTTTGGCCAGGTCTGGTGCAGTGCCAATCATCT
CCCATCAATAATACAACTTCAGAACAACGGCGCATTGATGGGGAGAGAGAAAGTAAATTTAAGTAAGGGG
TACGTAGTAGAGGATTCAACTGAAATATTTTCGAGGAGCGGTTGGGAAGTTGACCGATTGAAAGGAGAAG
GGAGGGGAGCAGGTGTGATAGTCATGTGTAAAGTAATTCTTTTTTGCCGTCGTCACACAATCCACATCAA
TGATAAAATATGTTTAAGGATCAATCACACGGAGTCGGTCATAAGGCAACCGCAAACGCAATGCAAACTA
GCAAGCAAGCAGGACCACAACAACAACCATTACCATCACAGGCGACAGCAGCAGCAGCTGCAGCAGCAGC
AAGGCAAGCAAAGGCCATCTGCGCGTGGACTTTTCCAGGCACCGGCTTTAAGCGTAATTTTCAATGATTG
TTGTCCGTGTATCCTCTCACCCTTTCACCGCTTGCGCGCACGTGAGCAGCACAACTGGTAATGCCCGAGG
ACAATAGACGAGGAAAAAGAAGAAGA
Features (pLannotate 1.2.2; 8 found; start..end, strand, type, name):
    164..667     -  misc_feature   CEN/ARS: S. cerevisiae CEN6 centromere fused to an autonomously replicating sequence
    704..808     +  promoter       AmpR promoter: bla
    809..1669    +  CDS            AmpR: β-lactamase; bla; confers resistance to ampicillin, carbenicillin, and related antibiotics
   1840..2428    +  rep_origin     ori: high-copy-number ColE1/pMB1/pBR322/pUC origin of replication
   3388..3762    +  CDS            BleoR: antibiotic-binding protein; Sh ble from Streptoalloteichus hindustanus; confers resistance to bleomycin, phleomycin, and Zeocin™
   4670..4687    -  misc_feature   MCS (fragment): pUC18/19 multiple cloning site
   5400..9296    -  CDS            cas12a: CS12A_FRATN - Also known as cpf1 From Francisella tularensis subsp. novicida (strain U112).
  10546..10569   +  misc_RNA       sTRSV HHRz (fragment): hammerhead ribozyme from the tobacco ringspot virus satellite RNA (Khvorova et al., 2003)
