[The description below was written by a language model from this plasmid's Addgene catalogue record and pLannotate feature annotations shown in this document.]
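Description:
pNOC_hfnCas12a_crRNA NR2 is an 11.6 kb episomal CRISPR plasmid built on a pUC19-derived backbone for genome editing in the oleaginous microalga Nannochloropsis oceanica. In E. coli it replicates from the high-copy ColE1/pUC origin and is selected through the bla promoter and β-lactamase gene (ampicillin resistance). For the algal host it carries the Sh ble gene, which confers Zeocin resistance, together with a yeast CEN6/ARS element. In the pNOC design this centromere/replication sequence is what allows the plasmid to be kept as an extrachromosomal episome instead of integrating into the genome.

The payload is a human codon-optimised Cas12a (Cpf1) gene from Francisella novicida, annotated as a roughly 3.9 kb coding sequence on the reverse strand. This version lacks the Nlux (luciferase) tag found on related constructs in the series. The plasmid also encodes a crRNA carrying "spacer 2", which targets the nitrate reductase gene of N. oceanica IMET1. A fragment of the tobacco ringspot virus satellite hammerhead ribozyme is annotated in the region where the crRNA cassette would be expected. This fits a ribozyme-based design in which self-cleavage trims the guide out of a longer transcript, though the record does not describe the arrangement explicitly.

The automated annotation found only eight features, and large stretches are unannotated. The promoters and terminators driving Cas12a, the resistance marker and the crRNA are therefore not stated. The construct belongs to a CRISPR-Cas toolbox for Nannochloropsis and serves to disrupt the nitrate reductase locus from a non-integrating vector.
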