Addgene plasmid #176248: pNOC_hfnCas12a_crRNA NR2
Purpose: pNOC episomal plasmid harboring the humanized fnCas12a gene sequence without Nlux tag and crRNA targeting the Nitrate reductase gene of N. oceanica IMET1 with spacer 2
Depositing lab: John van der Oost. Depositing organization: Wageningen University, Department Agrotechnology & Food Sciences. Publication: Comprehensive Genome Engineering Toolbox for Microalgae Nannochloropsis oceanica Based on CRISPR-Cas Systems. Naduthodi MIS, Sudfeld C, Avitzigiannis EK, Trevisan N, van Lith E, Alcaide Sancho J, D'Adamo S, Barbosa M, van der Oost J. ACS Synth Biol. 2021 Dec 17;10(12):3369-3378. doi: 10.1021/acssynbio.1c00329. Epub 2021 Nov 18. PubMed 34793143.
Backbone
  Vector backbone: pUC19
  Vector type: CRISPR, Synthetic Biology ; Expression in microalgae Nannochloropsis oceanica
  Selectable markers: Zeocin
Growth in bacteria
  Bacterial resistance: Ampicillin, 100 μg/mL
  Growth temperature: 37°C
  Growth strain: DH5alpha
  Copy number: High Copy
Gene/Insert
  Gene/Insert name: humanized fnCas12a
  Species: Francisella novicida
Resource information
  A portion of this plasmid was derived from a plasmid made by: The backbone of plasmid was a gift from Eva Farre from Michigan State University. And the Cas12a sequence was obtained from the Addgene plasmid # 69976
Terms and licenses: Academic/Nonprofit Terms; Industry Terms: Not Available to Industry
How to cite: pNOC_hfnCas12a_crRNA NR2 was a gift from John van der Oost (Addgene plasmid # 176248 ; http://n2t.net/addgene:176248 ; RRID:Addgene_176248)
